Addgene plasmid #166197: pDONR221-PRDX1
Purpose: Gateway entry vector for N. furzeri PRDX1
Depositing lab: Daniel Jarosz. Depositing organization: Stanford University. Publication: Tissue-specific landscape of protein aggregation and quality control in an aging vertebrate. Chen YR, Harel I, Singh PP, Ziv I, Moses E, Goshtchevsky U, Machado BE, Brunet A, Jarosz DF. Dev Cell. 2024 Jul 22;59(14):1892-1911.e13. doi: 10.1016/j.devcel.2024.04.014. Epub 2024 May 28. PubMed 38810654.
Backbone
  Vector backbone: pDONR221
  Vector type: Gateway Entry Vector
Growth in bacteria
  Bacterial resistance: Kanamycin, 50 μg/mL
  Growth temperature: 37°C
  Growth strain: DH5alpha
  Copy number: High Copy
Gene/Insert
  Gene/Insert name: PRDX1
  Species: N. furzeri
  Insert size (bp): 594
  Cloning method: Gateway Cloning
Terms and licenses: Academic/Nonprofit Terms; Industry Terms: Not Available to Industry
Depositor comments: Stopless entry clone. Please visit https://doi.org/10.1101/2022.02.26.482120 for bioRxiv preprint. Also see Harel and Chen et al. 2024 (https://doi.org/10.1016/j.celrep.2023.112787)
How to cite: pDONR221-PRDX1 was a gift from Daniel Jarosz (Addgene plasmid # 166197 ; http://n2t.net/addgene:166197 ; RRID:Addgene_166197)
