[The description below was written by a language model from this plasmid's Addgene catalogue record and pLannotate feature annotations shown in this document.]
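Description:
pDONR221-PRDX1 is a Gateway entry clone built on the pDONR221 backbone that carries the coding sequence of peroxiredoxin 1 (PRDX1) from the African turquoise killifish, Nothobranchius furzeri. The sequenced plasmid is about 3.2 kb. It is propagated in E. coli through a high-copy ColE1/pUC-type origin and selected with kanamycin via an aminoglycoside phosphotransferase (KanR) gene. The rrnB T1 and T2 transcription terminators lie upstream of the cloning region, where they insulate the insert from read-through transcription originating in the backbone. The short lacI and lacZα fragments called by the annotation appear to be backbone remnants rather than functional genes.

The 594 bp PRDX1 open reading frame sits between attL1 and attL2, the sites produced by the BP reaction that created the clone, so it can be moved in a defined orientation into any attR-containing destination vector by an LR Clonase reaction. The annotation software identified the insert by similarity to chicken PRDX1, a thiol-specific peroxidase that reduces hydrogen peroxide and organic hydroperoxides and contributes to oxidative-stress protection and peroxide signalling. The catalogue entry gives the species of origin as killifish.

The depositor notes that this is a stopless entry clone, meaning the ORF lacks a stop codon and can be fused in frame to C-terminal tags or reporters supplied by the destination vector. The entry vector has no promoter positioned to express the insert. A T7 promoter lies beyond attL2 and points back toward the insert on the antisense strand, so expression depends on the chosen destination vector. The plasmid was deposited in connection with work on tissue-specific protein aggregation and quality control in an aging vertebrate.
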