Features (pLannotate 1.2.2; 10 found; start..end, strand, type, name):
    121..213     +  CDS            lacI (fragment): lac repressor; lacI; The lac repressor binds to the lac operator to inhibit transcription in E. coli. This inhibition can be relieved by adding lactose or isopropyl-β-D-thiogalactopyranoside (IPTG).
    268..295     -  terminator     rrnB T2 terminator: transcription terminator T2 from the E. coli rrnB gene
    427..470     +  terminator     rrnB T1 terminator: Escherichia coli rrnB; transcription terminator T1 from the E. coli rrnB gene
    517..553     -  CDS            lacZα (fragment): LacZα fragment of β-galactosidase; lacZ fragment
    569..668     +  protein_bind   attL1: mutant version of attL; recombination site for the Gateway® LR reaction LR Clonase™
    689..1282    +  CDS            PRDX1: PRDX1_CHICK - Experimental evidence at protein level: Swiss-Prot protein existence level 1. Thiol-specific peroxidase that catalyzes the reduction of hydrogen peroxide and organic hydroperoxides to water and alcohols, respectively. Plays a role in cell protection against oxidative stress by detoxifying peroxides and as sensor of hydrogen peroxide-mediated signaling events. Might participate in the signaling cascades of growth factors and tumor necrosis factor-alpha by regulating the intracellular concentrations of H(2)O(2) (By similarity). Reduces an intramolecular disulfide bond in GDPD5 that
   1284..1383    -  protein_bind   attL2: mutant version of attL; recombination site for the Gateway® LR reaction LR Clonase™
   1401..1419    -  promoter       T7 promoter: promoter for bacteriophage T7 RNA polymerase
   1553..2362    +  CDS            KanR: aminoglycoside phosphotransferase; aph(3')-Ia; confers resistance to kanamycin in bacteria or G418 (Geneticin®) in eukaryotes
   2509..3097    +  rep_origin     ori: high-copy-number ColE1/pMB1/pBR322/pUC origin of replication
>Addgene plasmid #166197 | pDONR221-PRDX1 | addgene full sequence | sequence record 329582 | Addgene NGS Result
CTTTCCTGCGTTATCCCCTGATTCTGTGGATAACCGTATTACCGCCTTTGAGTGAGCTGATACCGCTCGC
CGCAGCCGAACGACCGAGCGCAGCGAGTCAGTGAGCGAGGAAGCGGAAGAGCGCCCAATACGCAAACCGC
CTCTCCCCGCGCGTTGGCCGATTCATTAATGCAGCTGGCACGACAGGTTTCCCGACTGGAAAGCGGGCAG
TGAGCGCAACGCAATTAATACGCGTACCGCTAGCCAGGAAGAGTTTGTAGAAACGCAAAAAGGCCATCCG
TCAGGATGGCCTTCTGCTTAGTTTGATGCCTGGCAGTTTATGGCGGGCGTCCTGCCCGCCACCCTCCGGG
CCGTTGCTTCACAACGTTCAAATCCGCTCCCGGCGGATTTGTCCTACTCAGGAGAGCGTTCACCGACAAA
CAACAGATAAAACGAAAGGCCCAGTCTTCCGACTGAGCCTTTCGTTTTATTTGATGCCTGGCAGTTCCCT
ACTCTCGCGTTAACGCTAGCATGGATGTTTTCCCAGTCACGACGTTGTAAAACGACGGCCAGTCTTAAGC
TCGGGCCCCAAATAATGATTTTATTTTGACTGATAGTGACCTGTTCGTTGCAACAAATTGATGAGCAATG
CTTTTTTATAATGCCAACTTTGTACAAAAAAGCAGGCTTCGAAGGAGATAACAAAATGATGGCTGCAGGT
AATGCCAAAATTGGACAGCTGGCTCCAGACTTCACAGCAAAAGCAGTGATGCCAACTGGAGAGTTCCAAG
ACCTGACGCTGTCGGATTACAGAGGAAAGTATGTGGTGTTTTTCTTCTATCCTCTGGACTTCACCTTCGT
GTGTCCGACGGAGATCATCGCTTTCAGTGATGCCGCTGAAGAATTCAGGAAGATTGGCTGTGAAGTCATT
GCTGCCTCCGTAGACTCTCACTTCTCCCATTTTGCATGGACCAACACGCCGCGTAAACAGGGGGGTCTGG
GCATGATGAAGATCCCTTTGGTGTCTGACATACGACGCACTATTTCTACAGACTACGGAGTCCTGAAGGA
GGATGAAGGCATCGCCTACAGGGGTCTGTTCATCATTGATGACAAGGGCATTCTGAGACAGATCACCATC
AACGACCTTCCAGTTGGACGCTCTGTTGAGGAGACTTTACGTTTGGTTCAAGCTTTTCAGTTCACTGACA
AGCATGGAGAAGTCTGCCCAGCCGGATGGAAACCAGGCAGTGACACCATCAAGCCTGATGTCCAGAAAAG
CAAAGATTTCTTCTCCAAGCAGGACCCAGCTTTCTTGTACAAAGTTGGCATTATAAGAAAGCATTGCTTA
TCAATTTGTTGCAACGAACAGGTCACTATCAGTCAAAATAAAATCATTATTTGCCATCCAGCTGATATCC
CCTATAGTGAGTCGTATTACATGGTCATAGCTGTTTCCTGGCAGCTCTGGCCCGTGTCTCAAAATCTCTG
ATGTTACATTGCACAAGATAAAAATATATCATCATGAACAATAAAACTGTCTGCTTACATAAACAGTAAT
ACAAGGGGTGTTATGAGCCATATTCAACGGGAAACGTCGAGGCCGCGATTAAATTCCAACATGGATGCTG
ATTTATATGGGTATAAATGGGCTCGCGATAATGTCGGGCAATCAGGTGCGACAATCTATCGCTTGTATGG
GAAGCCCGATGCGCCAGAGTTGTTTCTGAAACATGGCAAAGGTAGCGTTGCCAATGATGTTACAGATGAG
ATGGTCAGACTAAACTGGCTGACGGAATTTATGCCTCTTCCGACCATCAAGCATTTTATCCGTACTCCTG
ATGATGCATGGTTACTCACCACTGCGATCCCCGGAAAAACAGCATTCCAGGTATTAGAAGAATATCCTGA
TTCAGGTGAAAATATTGTTGATGCGCTGGCAGTGTTCCTGCGCCGGTTGCATTCGATTCCTGTTTGTAAT
TGTCCTTTTAACAGCGATCGCGTATTTCGTCTCGCTCAGGCGCAATCACGAATGAATAACGGTTTGGTTG
ATGCGAGTGATTTTGATGACGAGCGTAATGGCTGGCCTGTTGAACAAGTCTGGAAAGAAATGCATAAACT
TTTGCCATTCTCACCGGATTCAGTCGTCACTCATGGTGATTTCTCACTTGATAACCTTATTTTTGACGAG
GGGAAATTAATAGGTTGTATTGATGTTGGACGAGTCGGAATCGCAGACCGATACCAGGATCTTGCCATCC
TATGGAACTGCCTCGGTGAGTTTTCTCCTTCATTACAGAAACGGCTTTTTCAAAAATATGGTATTGATAA
TCCTGATATGAATAAATTGCAGTTTCATTTGATGCTCGATGAGTTTTTCTAATCAGAATTGGTTAATTGG
TTGTAACACTGGCAGAGCATTACGCTGACTTGACGGGACGGCGCAAGCTCATGACCAAAATCCCTTAACG
TGAGTTACGCGTCGTTCCACTGAGCGTCAGACCCCGTAGAAAAGATCAAAGGATCTTCTTGAGATCCTTT
TTTTCTGCGCGTAATCTGCTGCTTGCAAACAAAAAAACCACCGCTACCAGCGGTGGTTTGTTTGCCGGAT
CAAGAGCTACCAACTCTTTTTCCGAAGGTAACTGGCTTCAGCAGAGCGCAGATACCAAATACTGTTCTTC
TAGTGTAGCCGTAGTTAGGCCACCACTTCAAGAACTCTGTAGCACCGCCTACATACCTCGCTCTGCTAAT
CCTGTTACCAGTGGCTGCTGCCAGTGGCGATAAGTCGTGTCTTACCGGGTTGGACTCAAGACGATAGTTA
CCGGATAAGGCGCAGCGGTCGGGCTGAACGGGGGGTTCGTGCACACAGCCCAGCTTGGAGCGAACGACCT
ACACCGAACTGAGATACCTACAGCGTGAGCTATGAGAAAGCGCCACGCTTCCCGAAGGGAGAAAGGCGGA
CAGGTATCCGGTAAGCGGCAGGGTCGGAACAGGAGAGCGCACGAGGGAGCTTCCAGGGGGAAACGCCTGG
TATCTTTATAGTCCTGTCGGGTTTCGCCACCTCTGACTTGAGCGTCGATTTTTGTGATGCTCGTCAGGGG
GGCGGAGCCTATGGAAAAACGCCAGCAACGCGGCCTTTTTACGGTTCCTGGCCTTTTGCTGGCCTTTTGC
TCACATGTT
