>Addgene plasmid #166197 | pDONR221-PRDX1 | depositor partial sequence | sequence record 322746 | insert sequence
ATGGCTGCAGGTAATGCCAAAATTGGACAGCTGGCTCCAGACTTCACAGCAAAAGCAGTGATGCCAACTG
GAGAGTTCCAAGACCTGACGCTGTCGGATTACAGAGGAAAGTATGTGGTGTTTTTCTTCTATCCTCTGGA
CTTCACCTTCGTGTGTCCGACGGAGATCATCGCTTTCAGTGATGCCGCTGAAGAATTCAGGAAGATTGGC
TGTGAAGTCATTGCTGCCTCCGTAGACTCTCACTTCTCCCATTTTGCATGGACCAACACGCCGCGTAAAC
AGGGGGGTCTGGGCATGATGAAGATCCCTTTGGTGTCTGACATACGACGCACTATTTCTACAGACTACGG
AGTCCTGAAGGAGGATGAAGGCATCGCCTACAGGGGTCTGTTCATCATTGATGACAAGGGCATTCTGAGA
CAGATCACCATCAACGACCTTCCAGTTGGACGCTCTGTTGAGGAGACTTTACGTTTGGTTCAAGCTTTTC
AGTTCACTGACAAGCATGGAGAAGTCTGCCCAGCCGGATGGAAACCAGGCAGTGACACCATCAAGCCTGA
TGTCCAGAAAAGCAAAGATTTCTTCTCCAAGCAG
